>Addgene plasmid #188307 | pTXTL-T7max-LuxC | addgene full sequence | sequence record 374564 | Addgene NGS Result
GGCCTTTTGCTCACATGGCTCGACAGATCTAATTCTAATACGACTCACTATAGGGAAATAATTTTGTTTA
ACTTTAAGAAGGAGATATACCGGTATGACTAGTATGACTAAAAAAATTTCATTCATTATTAACGGCCAGG
TTGAAATCTTTCCCGAAGGTGATGATTTAGTGCAATCCATTAATTTTGGTGATAATAGTGTTTACCTGCC
AATATTGAATGACTCTCATGTAAAAAACATTATTGATTGTAATGGAAATAACGAATTACGGTTGCATAAC
ATTGTCAATTTTCTCTATACGGTAGGGCAAAGATGGAAAAATGAAGAATACTCAAGACGCAGGACATACA
TTCGTGACTTAAAAAAATATATGGGATATTCAGAAGAAATGGCTAAGCTAGAGGCCAATTGGATATCTAT
GATTTTATGTTCTAAAGGCGGCCTTTATGATGTTGTAGAAAATGAACTTGGTTCTCGCCATATCATGGAT
GAATGGCTACCTCAGGATGAAAGTTATGTTCGGGCTTTTCCGAAAGGTAAATCTGTACATCTGTTGGCAG
GTAATGTTCCATTATCTGGGATCATGTCTATATTACGCGCAATTTTAACTAAGAATCAGTGTATTATAAA
AACATCGTCAACCGATCCTTTTACCGCTAATGCATTAGCGTTAAGTTTTATTGATGTAGACCCTAATCAT
CCGATAACGCGCTCTTTATCTGTTATATATTGGCCCCACCAAGGTGATACATCACTCGCAAAAGAAATTA
TGCAACATGCGGATGTTATTGTCGCTTGGGGAGGGCCAGATGCGATTAATTGGGCGGTAGAGCATGCGCC
ATCTTATGCTGATGTGATTAAATTTGGTTCTAAAAAGAGTCTTTGCATTATCGATAATCCTGTTGATTTG
ACGTCCGCAGCGACAGGTGCGGCTCATGATGTTTGTTTTTACGATCAGCGAGCTTGTTTTTCTGCCCAAA
ACATATATTACATGGGAAATCATTATGAGGAATTTAAGTTAGCGTTGATAGAAAAACTTAATCTATATGC
GCATATATTACCGAATGCCAAAAAAGATTTTGATGAAAAGGCGGCCTATTCTTTAGTTCAAAAAGAAAGC
TTGTTTGCTGGATTAAAAGTAGAGGTGGATATTCATCAACGTTGGATGATTATTGAGTCAAATGCAGGTG
TGGAATTTAATCAACCACTTGGCAGATGTGTGTACCTTCATCACGTCGATAATATTGAGCAAATATTGCC
TTATGTTCAAAAAAATAAGACGCAAACCATATCTATTTTTCCTTGGGAGTCATCATTTAAATATCGAGAT
GCGTTAGCATTAAAAGGTGCGGAAAGGATTGTAGAAGCAGGAATGAATAACATATTTCGAGTTGGTGGAT
CTCATGACGGAATGAGACCGTTGCAACGATTAGTGACATATATTTCTCATGAAAGGCCATCTAACTATAC
GGCTAAGGATGTTGCGGTTGAAATAGAACAGACTCGATTCCTGGAAGAAGATAAGTTCCTTGTATTTGTC
CCATAACTCGAGCAAAGCCCGCCGAAAGGCGGGCTTTTCTGTACAACAACAATTGCATTCATTTTATGTT
TCAGGTTCAGGGGGAGATGTGGGAGGTTTTTTAAAGCAAGTAAAACCTCTACAAATGTGGTAAAATCGAT
AAGGATCCGGGCTGGCGTAATAGCGAAGAGGCCCGCACCGATCGCCCTTCCCAACAGTTGCGCAGCCTGA
ATGGCGAATGG
[124 nt withheld, positions 1762-1885]
C
[91 nt withheld, positions 1887-1977]
A
[49 nt withheld, positions 1979-2027]
CCTTTGACGTTGGAGTCCACGTTCTTT
[37 nt withheld, positions 2055-2091]
ACCCTATCTCGGTCTATTCTTTTGATTTATAAGGGATTTTGCCGATTTCGGCCTATTGGTTAAAAAATGA
GCTGATTTAACAAAAATTTAACGCGAATTTTAACAAAATATTAACGCTTACAATTTCCTGATGCGGTATT
TTCTCCTTACGCATCTGTGCGGTATTTCACACCGCATATGGTGCACTCTCAGTACAATCTGCTCTGATGC
CGCATAGTTAAGCCAGCCCCGACACCCGCCAACACCCGCTGACGCGCCCTGACGGGCTTGTCTGCTCCCG
GCATCCGCTTACAGACAAGCTGTGACCGTCTCCGGGAGCTGCATGTGTCAGAGGTTTTCACCGTCATCAC
CGAAACGCGCGAGACGAAAGGGCCTCGTGATACGCCTATTTTTATAGGTTAATGTCATGATAATAATGGT
TTCTTAGACGTCAGGTGGCACTTTTCGGGGAAATGTGCGCGGAACCCCTATTTGTTTATTTTTCTAAATA
CATTCAAATATGTATCCGCTCATGAGACAATAACCCTGATAAATGCTTCAATAATATTGAAAAAGGAAGA
GTATGAGTATTCAACATTTCCGTGTCGCCCTTATTCCCTTTTTTGCGGCATTTTGCCTTCCTGTTTTTGC
TCACCCAGAAACGCTGGTGAAAGTAAAAGATGCTGAAGATCAGTTGGGTGCACGAGTGGGTTACATCGAA
CTGGATCTCAACAGCGGTAAGATCCTTGAGAGTTTTCGCCCCGAAGAACGTTTTCCAATGATGAGCACTT
TTAAAGTTCTGCTATGTGGCGCGGTATTATCCCGTATTGACGCCGGGCAAGAGCAACTCGGTCGCCGCAT
ACACTATTCTCAGAATGACTTGGTTGAGTACTCACCAGTCACAGAAAAGCATCTTACGGATGGCATGACA
GTAAGAGAATTATGCAGTGCTGCCATAACCATGAGTGATAACACTGCGGCCAACTTACTTCTGACAACGA
TCGGAGGACCGAAGGAGCTAACCGCTTTTTTGCACAACATGGGGGATCATGTAACTCGCCTTGATCGTTG
GGAACCGGAGCTGAATGAAGCCATACCAAACGACGAGCGTGACACCACGATGCCTGTAGCAATGGCAACA
ACGTTGCGCAAACTATTAACTGGCGAACTACTTACTCTAGCTTCCCGGCAACAATTAATAGACTGGATGG
AGGCGGATAAAGTTGCAGGACCACTTCTGCGCTCGGCCCTTCCGGCTGGCTGGTTTATTGCTGATAAATC
TGGAGCCGGTGAGCGTGGGTCGCGCGGTATCATTGCAGCACTGGGGCCAGATGGTAAGCCCTCCCGTATC
GTAGTTATCTACACGACGGGGAGTCAGGCAACTATGGATGAACGAAATAGACAGATCGCTGAGATAGGTG
CCTCACTGATTAAGCATTGGTAACTGTCAGACCAAGTTTACTCATATATACTTTAGATTGATTTAAAACT
TCATTTTTAATTTAAAAGGATCTAGGTGAAGATCCTTTTTGATAATCTCATGACCAAAATCCCTTAACGT
GAGTTTTCGTTCCACTGAGCGTCAGACCCCGTAGAAAAGATCAAAGGATCTTCTTGAGATCCTTTTTTTC
TGCGCGTAATCTGCTGCTTGCAAACAAAAAAACCACCGCTACCAGCGGTGGTTTGTTTGCCGGATCAAGA
GCTACCAACTCTTTTTCCGAAGGTAACTGGCTTCAGCAGAGCGCAGATACCAAATACTGTTCTTCTAGTG
TAGCCGTAGTTAGGCCACCACTTCAAGAACTCTGTAGCACCGCCTACATACCTCGCTCTGCTAATCCTGT
TACCAGTGGCTGCTGCCAGTGGCGATAAGTCGTGTCTTACCGGGTTGGACTCAAGACGATAGTTACCGGA
TAAGGCGCAGCGGTCGGGCTGAACGGGGGGTTCGTGCACACAGCCCAGCTTGGAGCGAACGACCTACACC
GAACTGAGATACCTACAGCGTGAGCTATGAGAAAGCGCCACGCTTCCCGAAGGGAGAAAGGCGGACAGGT
ATCCGGTAAGCGGCAGGGTCGGAACAGGAGAGCGCACGAGGGAGCTTCCAGGGGGAAACGCCTGGTATCT
TTATAGTCCTGTCGGGTTTCGCCACCTCTGACTTGAGCGTCGATTTTTGTGATGCTCGTCAGGGGGGCGG
AGCCTATGGAAAAACGCCAGCAACGCGGCCTTTTTACGGTTCCTGGCCTTTTGCT
Features (pLannotate 1.2.2; 11 found; start..end, strand, type, name):
     36..54      +  promoter       T7 promoter: promoter for bacteriophage T7 RNA polymerase
     63..85      +  RBS            RBS: efficient ribosome binding site from bacteriophage T7 gene 10 (Olins and Rangwala, 1989)
    104..1546    +  CDS            LuxC: LuxC fatty acid reductase; luxC; from the Photorhabdus luminescens bioluminescence operon
   1604..1672    -  CDS            large T antigen (fragment): large T antigen from SV40 (simian virus 40)
   1691..1758    +  CDS            lacZα (fragment): LacZα fragment of β-galactosidase; lacZ fragment
   1762..2190    +  rep_origin     f1 ori (sequence partly withheld): f1 bacteriophage origin of replication; arrow indicates direction of (+) strand synthesis
   2218..2317    -  misc_feature   bom (fragment): basis of mobility region from pBR322
   2419..2454    -  CDS            rop (fragment): Rop protein, which maintains plasmids at low copy number; rop
   2549..2653    +  promoter       AmpR promoter: bla
   2654..3514    +  CDS            AmpR: β-lactamase; bla; confers resistance to ampicillin, carbenicillin, and related antibiotics
   3685..4273    +  rep_origin     ori: high-copy-number ColE1/pMB1/pBR322/pUC origin of replication
