[The description below was written by a language model from this plasmid's Addgene catalogue record and pLannotate feature annotations shown in this document.]
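Description:
pTXTL-T7max-LuxC is a small (about 4.3 kb) bacterial expression plasmid designed as a DNA template for cell-free transcription–translation (TXTL) reactions. It is built on the pCI-T7Max-UTR1-CTerminus8xHis-T500 backbone and is propagated in E. coli as a high-copy plasmid through a ColE1/pUC-type origin, with selection by ampicillin through the bla (β-lactamase) gene and its native promoter. The backbone also carries an f1 phage origin, and the annotation picks up short remnants of SV40 large T antigen, lacZα, bom and rop sequences. These appear to be non-functional leftovers from the parental vector rather than working parts.

The payload is a roughly 1.4 kb synthetic luxC coding sequence, cloned between SpeI and XhoI sites that both remain intact. LuxC is the fatty acid reductase subunit of the Photorhabdus luminescens bioluminescence operon, part of the complex that produces the long-chain aldehyde substrate consumed by bacterial luciferase. Transcription is driven by T7Max, an enhanced T7 RNA polymerase promoter variant (annotated as a T7 promoter), followed by the strong ribosome binding site from phage T7 gene 10. The backbone name indicates a UTR1 leader, a C-terminal 8xHis tag and a T500 transcriptional terminator. None of these is annotated separately in the feature table, so the record does not confirm whether the tag is in frame with LuxC.

The stated purpose is T7-driven expression of LuxC in TXTL, and the associated work concerns expanding luciferase reporter systems for cell-free protein expression. This suggests it is meant to be used alongside templates for other lux components to reconstitute bacterial bioluminescence in vitro, though the record does not list companion constructs.
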