Addgene plasmid #188307: pTXTL-T7max-LuxC
Purpose: Expression of LuxC via a T7 promoter in TXTL
Depositing lab: Kate Adamala. Depositing organization: University of Minnesota. Publication: Expanding luciferase reporter systems for cell-free protein expression. Sato W, Rasmussen M, Deich C, Engelhart AE, Adamala KP. Sci Rep. 2022 Jul 7;12(1):11489. doi: 10.1038/s41598-022-15624-6. PubMed 35798760.
Backbone
  Vector backbone: pCI-T7Max-UTR1-CTerminus8xHis-T500
  Backbone manufacturer: Adamala Lab
  Backbone size w/o insert (bp): 2876
  Vector type: Bacterial Expression, Synthetic Biology
Growth in bacteria
  Bacterial resistance: Ampicillin, 100 μg/mL
  Growth temperature: 37°C
  Growth strain: NEB5alpha
  Copy number: High Copy
Gene/Insert
  Gene/Insert name: luxC
  Species: Synthetic
  Insert size (bp): 1440
  Promoter: T7Max
  Cloning method: Restriction Enzyme; 5′ cloning site SpeI (not destroyed); 3′ cloning site XhoI (not destroyed)
  Sequencing primers: 5′ AATAATTTTGTTTAACTTTAAGAAGGAGATATA; 3′ GTTGTTGTACAGAAAAGCCCG
Resource information
  A portion of this plasmid was derived from a plasmid made by: Harry Mobley Lab
Terms and licenses: Academic/Nonprofit Terms; Industry Terms: Not Available to Industry
How to cite: pTXTL-T7max-LuxC was a gift from Kate Adamala (Addgene plasmid # 188307 ; http://n2t.net/addgene:188307 ; RRID:Addgene_188307)
