>Addgene plasmid #188307 | pTXTL-T7max-LuxC | depositor partial sequence | sequence record 365529 | LuxC gene
ATGACTAAAAAAATTTCATTCATTATTAACGGCCAGGTTGAAATCTTTCCCGAAGGTGATGATTTAGTGC
AATCCATTAATTTTGGTGATAATAGTGTTTACCTGCCAATATTGAATGACTCTCATGTAAAAAACATTAT
TGATTGTAATGGAAATAACGAATTACGGTTGCATAACATTGTCAATTTTCTCTATACGGTAGGGCAAAGA
TGGAAAAATGAAGAATACTCAAGACGCAGGACATACATTCGTGACTTAAAAAAATATATGGGATATTCAG
AAGAAATGGCTAAGCTAGAGGCCAATTGGATATCTATGATTTTATGTTCTAAAGGCGGCCTTTATGATGT
TGTAGAAAATGAACTTGGTTCTCGCCATATCATGGATGAATGGCTACCTCAGGATGAAAGTTATGTTCGG
GCTTTTCCGAAAGGTAAATCTGTACATCTGTTGGCAGGTAATGTTCCATTATCTGGGATCATGTCTATAT
TACGCGCAATTTTAACTAAGAATCAGTGTATTATAAAAACATCGTCAACCGATCCTTTTACCGCTAATGC
ATTAGCGTTAAGTTTTATTGATGTAGACCCTAATCATCCGATAACGCGCTCTTTATCTGTTATATATTGG
CCCCACCAAGGTGATACATCACTCGCAAAAGAAATTATGCAACATGCGGATGTTATTGTCGCTTGGGGAG
GGCCAGATGCGATTAATTGGGCGGTAGAGCATGCGCCATCTTATGCTGATGTGATTAAATTTGGTTCTAA
AAAGAGTCTTTGCATTATCGATAATCCTGTTGATTTGACGTCCGCAGCGACAGGTGCGGCTCATGATGTT
TGTTTTTACGATCAGCGAGCTTGTTTTTCTGCCCAAAACATATATTACATGGGAAATCATTATGAGGAAT
TTAAGTTAGCGTTGATAGAAAAACTTAATCTATATGCGCATATATTACCGAATGCCAAAAAAGATTTTGA
TGAAAAGGCGGCCTATTCTTTAGTTCAAAAAGAAAGCTTGTTTGCTGGATTAAAAGTAGAGGTGGATATT
CATCAACGTTGGATGATTATTGAGTCAAATGCAGGTGTGGAATTTAATCAACCACTTGGCAGATGTGTGT
ACCTTCATCACGTCGATAATATTGAGCAAATATTGCCTTATGTTCAAAAAAATAAGACGCAAACCATATC
TATTTTTCCTTGGGAGTCATCATTTAAATATCGAGATGCGTTAGCATTAAAAGGTGCGGAAAGGATTGTA
GAAGCAGGAATGAATAACATATTTCGAGTTGGTGGATCTCATGACGGAATGAGACCGTTGCAACGATTAG
TGACATATATTTCTCATGAAAGGCCATCTAACTATACGGCTAAGGATGTTGCGGTTGAAATAGAACAGAC
TCGATTCCTGGAAGAAGATAAGTTCCTTGTATTTGTCCCA
