>Addgene plasmid #188307 | pTXTL-T7max-LuxC | depositor partial sequence | sequence record 365567 | pTXTL-T7max-LuxC sequence 1110 bps
NNNNNNNNNTNNGNCTAAAAAAATTTNATTCATTATTAACGGCCAGGTTGAAATCTTTCCCGAAGGTGAT
GATTTAGTGCAATCCATTAATTTTGGTGATAATAGTGTTTACCTGCCAATATTGAATGACTCTCATGTAA
AAAACATTATTGATTGTAATGGAAATAACGAATTACGGTTGCATAACATTGTCAATTTTCTCTATACGGT
AGGGCAAAGATGGAAAAATGAAGAATACTCAAGACGCAGGACATACATTCGTGACTTAAAAAAATATATG
GGATATTCAGAAGAAATGGCTAAGCTAGAGGCCAATTGGATATCTATGATTTTATGTTCTAAAGGCGGCC
TTTATGATGTTGTAGAAAATGAACTTGGTTCTCGCCATATCATGGATGAATGGCTACCTCAGGATGAAAG
TTATGTTCGGGCTTTTCCGAAAGGTAAATCTGTACATCTGTTGGCAGGTAATGTTCCATTATCTGGGATC
ATGTCTATATTACGCGCAATTTTAACTAAGAATCAGTGTATTATAAAAACATCGTCAACCGATCCTTTTA
CCGCTAATGCATTAGCGTTAAGTTTTATTGATGTAGACCCTAATCATCCGATAACGCGCTCTTTATCTGT
TATATATTGGCCCCACCAAGGTGATACATCACTCGCAAAAGAAATTATGCAACATGCGGATGTTATTGTC
GCTTGGGGAGGGCCAGATGCGATTAATTGGGCGGTAGAGCATGCGCCATCTTATGCTGATGTGATTAAAT
TTGGTTCTAAAAAGAGTCTTTGCATTATCGATAATCCTGTTGATTTGACGTCCGCAGCGACAGGTGCGGC
TCATGATGTTTGTTTTTACGATCAGCGAGCTTGNTTTTTNTGCCCAAAACATNTATTACNTGGGGAAATC
ATTNATGAGGAATTTAAGNTTAGCGNTNGATANAAAANNTTTNNNNCTNNNNNGCNCATNNTNNTTANCN
NNNNNNAAANNNNTTTGATGAAANNNNNNTNNNTNCTTNNNTTCNAAAANNAANNCTTGNNNTGNNNGNN
NNNAANNNNNNNNNNNNNNTNNNNCACNNNNNTGNNNNNNNNNNNNNNCNGNTTTTNNNN
