>Addgene plasmid #188307 | pTXTL-T7max-LuxC | depositor partial sequence | sequence record 365568 | pTXTL-T7max-LuxC sequence 1089 bps
NNNNNNNGNNNNNNTTGGGNNAATANAGGAACTTATCTTCTTCCAGGAATCGAGTCTGTTCTATTTCAAC
CGCAACATCCTTAGCCGTATAGTTAGATGGCCTTTCATGAGAAATATATGTCACTAATCGTTGCAACGGT
CTCATTCCGTCATGAGATCCACCAACTCGAAATATGTTATTCATTCCTGCTTCTACAATCCTTTCCGCAC
CTTTTAATGCTAACGCATCTCGATATTTAAATGATGACTCCCAAGGAAAAATAGATATGGTTTGCGTCTT
ATTTTTTTGAACATAAGGCAATATTTGCTCAATATTATCGACGTGATGAAGGTACACACATCTGCCAAGT
GGTTGATTAAATTCCACACCTGCATTTGACTCAATAATCATCCAACGTTGATGAATATCCACCTCTACTT
TTAATCCAGCAAACAAGCTTTCTTTTTGAACTAAAGAATAGGCCGCCTTTTCATCAAAATCTTTTTTGGC
ATTCGGTAATATATGCGCATATAGATTAAGTTTTTCTATCAACGCTAACTTAAATTCCTCATAATGATTT
CCCATGTAATATATGTTTTGGGCAGAAAAACAAGCTCGCTGATCGTAAAAACAAACATCATGAGCCGCAC
CTGTCGCTGCGGACGTCAAATCAACAGGATTATCGATAATGCAAAGACTCTTTTTAGAACCAAATTTAAT
CACATCAGCATAAGATGGCGCATGCTCTACCGCCCAATTAATCGCATCTGGCCCTCCCCAAGCGACAATA
ACATCCGCATGTTGCATAATTTCTTTTGCGAGTGNTGTATCACCTTGGTGGGGGCCAATATATAACAGAT
AAAGAGCGCGTTNTCGGNTGATTNNNGTCTACATCAATAAAACTTAACGCTAATGCATTANCGGTAAAAG
GNNCGNNTGNACGATGTANTTNNNAATACNCTGANTNCNTTANNNNNAATTGCGCGTNNTANNNNNNATG
NNCCCAGANNNNNNNNNNTNNACCNNNNNNANAGNNTNNNNCNGNNNTNANNTTTNNGNAANAGNNNNNN
NNNNNNNNNNNNNNNNNNNNGNNNNNANNNNATTNNNNN
